Addgene plasmid #140842: pBz109_CsoS2_NTD
Purpose: His-tagged CsoS2 N-terminal domain (NTD), pET-14b backbone
Depositing lab: David Savage. Depositing organization: University of California, Berkeley. Publication: Multivalent interactions between CsoS2 and Rubisco mediate alpha-carboxysome formation. Oltrogge LM, Chaijarasphong T, Chen AW, Bolin ER, Marqusee S, Savage DF. Nat Struct Mol Biol. 2020 Mar;27(3):281-287. doi: 10.1038/s41594-020-0387-7. Epub 2020 Mar 2. PubMed 32123388.
Backbone
  Vector backbone: pET-14b
  Backbone manufacturer: Novagen
  Backbone size w/o insert (bp): 4614
  Total vector size (bp): 5415
  Modifications to backbone: elimination of built-in His-tag and thrombin recognition site; introduction of BsaI sites for Golden Gate assembly
  Vector type: Bacterial Expression
Growth in bacteria
  Bacterial resistance: Ampicillin, 100 μg/mL
  Growth temperature: 37°C
  Growth strain: DH5alpha
  Copy number: High Copy
Gene/Insert
  Gene/Insert name: CsoS2 N-terminal domain (NTD)
  Species: Halothiobacillus neapolitanus
  Insert size (bp): 807
  Mutation: deleted amino acids 262-869
  GenBank ID: AAC32551.1
  Promoter: T7
  Tag / fusion protein: Hexahistidine tag (N terminal on insert)
  Cloning method: Restriction Enzyme; 5′ cloning site BsaI (destroyed during cloning); 3′ cloning site BsaI (destroyed during cloning)
  Sequencing primers: 5′ T7 forward; 3′ T7 reverse
Terms and licenses: Academic/Nonprofit Terms; Industry Terms: Not Available to Industry
How to cite: pBz109_CsoS2_NTD was a gift from David Savage (Addgene plasmid # 140842 ; http://n2t.net/addgene:140842 ; RRID:Addgene_140842)
