[The description below was written by a language model from this plasmid's Addgene catalogue record and pLannotate feature annotations shown in this document.]
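Description:
pBz109_CsoS2_NTD is a bacterial expression plasmid built on a modified pET-14b backbone for producing the N-terminal domain of CsoS2, the scaffold protein required for alpha-carboxysome assembly in Halothiobacillus neapolitanus. The backbone was altered by removing the vector's own His-tag and thrombin recognition site and adding BsaI sites, so that inserts could be introduced by Golden Gate assembly; those sites were destroyed during cloning. The insert of about 800 bp encodes a truncation lacking residues 262–869 and carries an N-terminal hexahistidine tag for affinity purification. The tag is not annotated separately in the feature tables, although a short gap between the ribosome binding site and the start of the csoS2 match could accommodate it.

Expression is driven by a T7 promoter followed by the T7 gene 10 ribosome binding site, and it ends at a T7 terminator, so production requires a host that supplies T7 RNA polymerase. A short match to a T7 gene 10-derived solubility tag lies between the coding region and the terminator. It is probably residual pET sequence rather than a fused tag, but the record does not settle this. The expression cassette interrupts the pBR322-derived tetracycline resistance gene, which survives only as two fragments on either side of it, so ampicillin resistance from the TEM beta-lactamase gene is the working selection marker. Replication relies on a ColE1/pMB1-type origin accompanied by the bom site and the rop gene; the catalogue nevertheless lists the plasmid as high copy. The depositor and sequencing-derived records are the same length and show the same features. The associated publication concerns multivalent interactions between CsoS2 and Rubisco in carboxysome formation, which suggests that the purified domain was used in binding and biophysical studies.
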