Features (pLannotate 1.2.2; 14 found; start..end, strand, type, name):
    104..208     +  promoter       AmpR promoter: bla
    209..1066    +  CDS            bla: BLAT_ECOLX - Experimental evidence at protein level: Swiss-Prot protein existence level 1. TEM-type are the most prevalent beta-lactamases in enterobacteria; they hydrolyze the beta-lactam bond in susceptible beta-lactam antibiotics, thus conferring resistance to penicillins and cephalosporins. TEM-3 and TEM-4 are capable of hydrolyzing cefotaxime and ceftazidime. TEM-5 is capable of hydrolyzing ceftazidime. TEM-6 is capable of hydrolyzing ceftazidime and aztreonam. TEM-8/CAZ-2, TEM- 16/CAZ-7 and TEM-24/CAZ-6 are markedly active against ceftazidime. IRT- 4 shows resistance to beta-lactamase in
   1240..1828    +  rep_origin     ori: high-copy-number ColE1/pMB1/pBR322/pUC origin of replication
   2014..2153    -  misc_feature   bom: basis of mobility region from pBR322
   2255..2446    -  CDS            rop: Rop protein, which maintains plasmids at low copy number; rop
   2463..2843    +  CDS            YPB1_ECOLX: Protein predicted: Swiss-Prot protein existence level 4. From Escherichia coli.
   3085..3985    -  CDS            TcR (fragment): tetracycline efflux protein; tet; confers resistance to tetracycline
   4007..4025    +  promoter       T7 promoter: promoter for bacteriophage T7 RNA polymerase
   4057..4079    +  RBS            RBS: efficient ribosome binding site from bacteriophage T7 gene 10 (Olins and Rangwala, 1989)
   4110..4898    +  CDS            csoS2 (fragment): CSOS2_HALNC - Experimental evidence at protein level: Swiss-Prot protein existence level 1. Unlike beta-carboxysomes, alpha-carboxysomes (Cb) can form without cargo protein. CsoS2 is essential for Cb formation and is also capable of targeting foreign proteins to the Cb. The Cb shell assembles with the aid of CsoS2; CsoS1A, CsoS1B and CsoS1C form the majority of the shell while CsoS4A and CsoS4B form vertices. CsoS1D forms pseudohexamers that probably control metabolite flux into and out of the shell. From Halothiobacillus neapolitanus (strain ATCC 23641 / c2) (Thiobacillus neapolitanus).
   4908..4957    +  CDS            SET1 (fragment): solubility-enhancement tag derived from T7 phage gene 10B
   4965..5012    +  terminator     T7 terminator: transcription terminator for bacteriophage T7 RNA polymerase
   5038..5330    -  CDS            TcR (fragment): tetracycline efflux protein; tet; confers resistance to tetracycline
   5378..5406    -  promoter       tet promoter: E. coli promoter for tetracycline efflux protein gene
>Addgene plasmid #140842 | pBz109_CsoS2_NTD | depositor full sequence | sequence record 273726 | pBz109_CsoS2_NTD sequence 5415 bps
TTCTTGAAGACGAAAGGGCCTCGTGATACGCCTATTTTTATAGGTTAATGTCATGATAATAATGGTTTCT
TAGACGTCAGGTGGCACTTTTCGGGGAAATGTGCGCGGAACCCCTATTTGTTTATTTTTCTAAATACATT
CAAATATGTATCCGCTCATGAGACAATAACCCTGATAAATGCTTCAATAATATTGAAAAAGGAAGAGTAT
GAGTATTCAACATTTCCGTGTCGCCCTTATTCCCTTTTTTGCGGCATTTTGCCTTCCTGTTTTTGCTCAC
CCAGAAACGCTGGTGAAAGTAAAAGATGCTGAAGATCAGTTGGGTGCACGAGTGGGTTACATCGAACTGG
ATCTCAACAGCGGTAAGATCCTTGAGAGTTTTCGCCCCGAAGAACGTTTTCCAATGATGAGCACTTTTAA
AGTTCTGCTATGTGGCGCGGTATTATCCCGTGTTGACGCCGGGCAAGAGCAACTCGGTCGCCGCATACAC
TATTCTCAGAATGACTTGGTTGAGTACTCACCAGTCACAGAAAAGCATCTTACGGATGGCATGACAGTAA
GAGAATTATGCAGTGCTGCCATAACCATGAGTGATAACACTGCGGCCAACTTACTTCTGACAACGATCGG
AGGACCGAAGGAGCTAACCGCTTTTTTGCACAACATGGGGGATCATGTAACTCGCCTTGATCGTTGGGAA
CCGGAGCTGAATGAAGCCATACCAAACGACGAGCGTGACACCACGATGCCTGCAGCAATGGCAACAACGT
TGCGCAAACTATTAACTGGCGAACTACTTACTCTAGCTTCCCGGCAACAATTAATAGACTGGATGGAGGC
GGATAAAGTTGCAGGACCACTTCTGCGCTCGGCCCTTCCGGCTGGCTGGTTTATTGCTGATAAATCTGGA
GCCGGTGAGCGTGGCTCTCGCGGTATCATTGCAGCACTGGGGCCAGATGGTAAGCCCTCCCGTATCGTAG
TTATCTACACGACGGGGAGTCAGGCAACTATGGATGAACGAAATAGACAGATCGCTGAGATAGGTGCCTC
ACTGATTAAGCATTGGTAACTGTCAGACCAAGTTTACTCATATATACTTTAGATTGATTTAAAACTTCAT
TTTTAATTTAAAAGGATCTAGGTGAAGATCCTTTTTGATAATCTCATGACCAAAATCCCTTAACGTGAGT
TTTCGTTCCACTGAGCGTCAGACCCCGTAGAAAAGATCAAAGGATCTTCTTGAGATCCTTTTTTTCTGCG
CGTAATCTGCTGCTTGCAAACAAAAAAACCACCGCTACCAGCGGTGGTTTGTTTGCCGGATCAAGAGCTA
CCAACTCTTTTTCCGAAGGTAACTGGCTTCAGCAGAGCGCAGATACCAAATACTGTCCTTCTAGTGTAGC
CGTAGTTAGGCCACCACTTCAAGAACTCTGTAGCACCGCCTACATACCTCGCTCTGCTAATCCTGTTACC
AGTGGCTGCTGCCAGTGGCGATAAGTCGTGTCTTACCGGGTTGGACTCAAGACGATAGTTACCGGATAAG
GCGCAGCGGTCGGGCTGAACGGGGGGTTCGTGCACACAGCCCAGCTTGGAGCGAACGACCTACACCGAAC
TGAGATACCTACAGCGTGAGCTATGAGAAAGCGCCACGCTTCCCGAAGGGAGAAAGGCGGACAGGTATCC
GGTAAGCGGCAGGGTCGGAACAGGAGAGCGCACGAGGGAGCTTCCAGGGGGAAACGCCTGGTATCTTTAT
AGTCCTGTCGGGTTTCGCCACCTCTGACTTGAGCGTCGATTTTTGTGATGCTCGTCAGGGGGGCGGAGCC
TATGGAAAAACGCCAGCAACGCGGCCTTTTTACGGTTCCTGGCCTTTTGCTGGCCTTTTGCTCACATGTT
CTTTCCTGCGTTATCCCCTGATTCTGTGGATAACCGTATTACCGCCTTTGAGTGAGCTGATACCGCTCGC
CGCAGCCGAACGACCGAGCGCAGCGAGTCAGTGAGCGAGGAAGCGGAAGAGCGCCTGATGCGGTATTTTC
TCCTTACGCATCTGTGCGGTATTTCACACCGCAATGGTGCACTCTCAGTACAATCTGCTCTGATGCCGCA
TAGTTAAGCCAGTATACACTCCGCTATCGCTACGTGACTGGGTCATGGCTGCGCCCCGACACCCGCCAAC
ACCCGCTGACGCGCCCTGACGGGCTTGTCTGCTCCCGGCATCCGCTTACAGACAAGCTGTGACCGCCTCC
GGGAGCTGCATGTGTCAGAGGTTTTCACCGTCATCACCGAAACGCGCGAGGCAGCTGCGGTAAAGCTCAT
CAGCGTGGTCGTGAAGCGATTCACAGATGTCTGCCTGTTCATCCGCGTCCAGCTCGTTGAGTTTCTCCAG
AAGCGTTAATGTCTGGCTTCTGATAAAGCGGGCCATGTTAAGGGCGGTTTTTTCCTGTTTGGTCACTGAT
GCCTCCGTGTAAGGGGGATTTCTGTTCATGGGGGTAATGATACCGATGAAACGAGAGAGGATGCTCACGA
TACGGGTTACTGATGATGAACATGCCCGGTTACTGGAACGTTGTGAGGGTAAACAACTGGCGGTATGGAT
GCGGCGGGACCAGAGAAAAATCACTCAGGGTCAATGCCAGCGCTTCGTTAATACAGATGTAGGTGTTCCA
CAGGGTAGCCAGCAGCATCCTGCGATGCAGATCCGGAACATAATGGTGCAGGGCGCTGACTTCCGCGTTT
CCAGACTTTACGAAACACGGAAACCGAAGACCATTCATGTTGTTGCTCAGGTCGCAGACGTTTTGCAGCA
GCAGTCGCTTCACGTTCGCTCGCGTATCGGTGATTCATTCTGCTAACCAGTAAGGCAACCCCGCCAGCCT
AGCCGGGTCCTCAACGACAGGAGCACGATCATGCGCACCCGTGGCCAGGACCCAACGCTGCCCGAGATGC
GCCGCGTGCGGCTGCTGGAGATGGCGGACGCGATGGATATGTTCTGCCAAGGGTTGGTTTGCGCATTCAC
AGTTCTCCGCAAGAATTGATTGGCTCCAATTCTTGGAGTGGTGAATCCGTTAGCGAGGTGCCGCCGGCTT
CCATTCAGGTCGAGGTGGCCCGGCTCCATGCACCGCGACGCAACGCGGGGAGGCAGACAAGGTATAGGGC
GGCGCCTACAATCCATGCCAACCCGTTCCATGTGCTCGCCGAGGCGGCATAAATCGCCGTGACGATCAGC
GGTCCAGTGATCGAAGTTAGGCTGGTAAGAGCCGCGAGCGATCCTTGAAGCTGTCCCTGATGGTCGTCAT
CTACCTGCCTGGACAGCATGGCCTGCAACGCGGGCATCCCGATGCCGCCGGAAGCGAGAAGAATCATAAT
GGGGAAGGCCATCCAGCCTCGCGTCGCGAACGCCAGCAAGACGTAGCCCAGCGCGTCGGCCGCCATGCCG
GCGATAATGGCCTGCTTCTCGCCGAAACGTTTGGTGGCGGGACCAGTGACGAAGGCTTGAGCGAGGGCGT
GCAAGATTCCGAATACCGCAAGCGACAGGCCGATCATCGTCGCGCTCCAGCGAAAGCGGTCCTCGCCGAA
AATGACCCAGAGCGCTGCCGGCACCTGTCCTACGAGTTGCATGATAAAGAAGACAGTCATAAGTGCGGCG
ACGATAGTCATGCCCCGCGCCCACCGGAAGGAGCTGACTGGGTTGAAGGCTCTCAAGGGCATCGGTCGAC
GCTCTCCCTTATGCGACTCCTGCATTAGGAAGCAGCCCAGTAGTAGGTTGAGGCCGTTGAGCACCGCCGC
CGCAAGGAATGGTGCATGCAAGGAGATGGCGCCCAACAGTCCCCCGGCCACGGGGCCTGCCACCATACCC
ACGCCGAAACAAGCGCTCATGAGCCCGAAGTGGCGAGCCCGATCTTCCCCATCGGTGATGTCGGCGATAT
AGGCGCCAGCAACCGCACCTGTGGCGCCGGTGATGCCGGCCACGATGCGTCCGGCGTAGAGGATCGAGAT
CTCGATCCCGCGAAATTAATACGACTCACTATAGGGACACCACAACGGTTTCCCTCTAGAAATAATTTTG
TTTAACTTTAAGAAGGAGATATACCATGTCCCACCATCATCATCATCATCCTTCACAGTCAGGAATGAAT
CCTGCCGACCTGAGCGGACTCTCTGGCAAGGAACTGGCACGCGCACGCCGCGCTGCACTATCCAAGCAAG
GGAAAGCAGCTGTTTCTAATAAAACGGCTAGCGTAAACCGTAGCACTAAACAGGCGGCATCTTCGATCAA
TACAAATCAGGTGCGCTCTTCTGTAAATGAAGTGCCCACTGATTACCAAATGGCGGATCAATTGTGCTCT
ACGATTGATCATGCTGACTTTGGTACCGAAAGCAATCGCGTTAGAGATCTCTGCCGTCAACGCAGAGAGG
CACTATCAACTATCGGTAAAAAAGCGGTTAAAACCAACGGCAAGCCGTCGGGTCGCGTTCGACCACAGCA
ATCAGTGGTTCACAACGACGCAATGATCGAAAATGCCGGTGATACTAACCAATCATCGTCCACTTCATTA
AATAATGAACTTTCCGAAATCTGCTCCATAGCAGACGACATGCCGGAGCGTTTTGGTTCACAAGCCAAAA
CCGTCCGTGATATCTGCCGTGCACGCCGTCAAGCGCTCTCTGAGCGTGGAACTCGCGCCGTGCCGCCAAA
GCCGCAATCTCAAGGTGGTCCAGGACGCAATGGCTATCAAATTGATGGATACCTAGATACCGCACTTCAT
GGCCGCGATGCCGCCAAGCGCCACCGTGAAATGCTCTGTCAATACGGCCGCGGCACAGCACCTTCCTGCA
AGCCAACAGGCCGTGTCAAAAATTCTGTACAGTCGGGCAACGCAGCGCCAAAAAAGGTTTAAAGCGGTTA
AGATCCGGCTGCTAACAAAGCCCGAAAGGAAGCTGAGTTGGCTGCTGCCACCGCTGAGCAATAACTAGCA
TAACCCCTTGGGGCCTCTAAACGGGTCTTGAGGGGTTTTTTGCTGAAAGGAGGAACTATATCCGGATATC
CACAGGACGGGTGTGGTCGCCATGATCGCGTAGTCGATAGTGGCTCCAAGTAGCGAAGCGAGCAGGACTG
GGCGGCGGCCAAAGCGGTCGGACAGTGCTCCGAGAACGGGTGCGCATAGAAATTGCATCAACGCATATAG
CGCTAGCAGCACGCCATAGTGACTGGCGATGCTGTCGGAATGGACGATATCCCGCAAGAGGCCCGGCAGT
ACCGGCATAACCAAGCCTATGCCTACAGCATCCAGGGTGACGGTGCCGAGGATGACGATGAGCGCATTGT
TAGATTTCATACACGGTGCCTGACTGCGTTAGCAATTTAACTGTGATAAACTACCGCATTAAAGCTTATC
GATGATAAGCTGTCAAACATGAGAA
