Features (pLannotate 1.2.2; 14 found; start..end, strand, type, name):
     32..54      +  RBS            RBS: efficient ribosome binding site from bacteriophage T7 gene 10 (Olins and Rangwala, 1989)
     85..873     +  CDS            csoS2 (fragment): CSOS2_HALNC - Experimental evidence at protein level: Swiss-Prot protein existence level 1. Unlike beta-carboxysomes, alpha-carboxysomes (Cb) can form without cargo protein. CsoS2 is essential for Cb formation and is also capable of targeting foreign proteins to the Cb. The Cb shell assembles with the aid of CsoS2; CsoS1A, CsoS1B and CsoS1C form the majority of the shell while CsoS4A and CsoS4B form vertices. CsoS1D forms pseudohexamers that probably control metabolite flux into and out of the shell. From Halothiobacillus neapolitanus (strain ATCC 23641 / c2) (Thiobacillus neapolitanus).
    883..932     +  CDS            SET1 (fragment): solubility-enhancement tag derived from T7 phage gene 10B
    940..987     +  terminator     T7 terminator: transcription terminator for bacteriophage T7 RNA polymerase
   1013..1305    -  CDS            TcR (fragment): tetracycline efflux protein; tet; confers resistance to tetracycline
   1353..1381    -  promoter       tet promoter: E. coli promoter for tetracycline efflux protein gene
   1494..1598    +  promoter       AmpR promoter: bla
   1599..2456    +  CDS            bla: BLAT_ECOLX - Experimental evidence at protein level: Swiss-Prot protein existence level 1. TEM-type are the most prevalent beta-lactamases in enterobacteria; they hydrolyze the beta-lactam bond in susceptible beta-lactam antibiotics, thus conferring resistance to penicillins and cephalosporins. TEM-3 and TEM-4 are capable of hydrolyzing cefotaxime and ceftazidime. TEM-5 is capable of hydrolyzing ceftazidime. TEM-6 is capable of hydrolyzing ceftazidime and aztreonam. TEM-8/CAZ-2, TEM- 16/CAZ-7 and TEM-24/CAZ-6 are markedly active against ceftazidime. IRT- 4 shows resistance to beta-lactamase in
   2630..3218    +  rep_origin     ori: high-copy-number ColE1/pMB1/pBR322/pUC origin of replication
   3404..3543    -  misc_feature   bom: basis of mobility region from pBR322
   3645..3836    -  CDS            rop: Rop protein, which maintains plasmids at low copy number; rop
   3853..4233    +  CDS            YPB1_ECOLX: Protein predicted: Swiss-Prot protein existence level 4. From Escherichia coli.
   4475..5375    -  CDS            TcR (fragment): tetracycline efflux protein; tet; confers resistance to tetracycline
   5397..5415    +  promoter       T7 promoter: promoter for bacteriophage T7 RNA polymerase
>Addgene plasmid #140842 | pBz109_CsoS2_NTD | addgene full sequence | sequence record 298851 | Addgene NGS Result
GACACCACAACGGTTTCCCTCTAGAAATAATTTTGTTTAACTTTAAGAAGGAGATATACCATGTCCCACC
ATCATCATCATCATCCTTCACAGTCAGGAATGAATCCTGCCGACCTGAGCGGACTCTCTGGCAAGGAACT
GGCACGCGCACGCCGCGCTGCACTATCCAAGCAAGGGAAAGCAGCTGTTTCTAATAAAACGGCTAGCGTA
AACCGTAGCACTAAACAGGCGGCATCTTCGATCAATACAAATCAGGTGCGCTCTTCTGTAAATGAAGTGC
CCACTGATTACCAAATGGCGGATCAATTGTGCTCTACGATTGATCATGCTGACTTTGGTACCGAAAGCAA
TCGCGTTAGAGATCTCTGCCGTCAACGCAGAGAGGCACTATCAACTATCGGTAAAAAAGCGGTTAAAACC
AACGGCAAGCCGTCGGGTCGCGTTCGACCACAGCAATCAGTGGTTCACAACGACGCAATGATCGAAAATG
CCGGTGATACTAACCAATCATCGTCCACTTCATTAAATAATGAACTTTCCGAAATCTGCTCCATAGCAGA
CGACATGCCGGAGCGTTTTGGTTCACAAGCCAAAACCGTCCGTGATATCTGCCGTGCACGCCGTCAAGCG
CTCTCTGAGCGTGGAACTCGCGCCGTGCCGCCAAAGCCGCAATCTCAAGGTGGTCCAGGACGCAATGGCT
ATCAAATTGATGGATACCTAGATACCGCACTTCATGGCCGCGATGCCGCCAAGCGCCACCGTGAAATGCT
CTGTCAATACGGCCGCGGCACAGCACCTTCCTGCAAGCCAACAGGCCGTGTCAAAAATTCTGTACAGTCG
GGCAACGCAGCGCCAAAAAAGGTTTAAAGCGGTTAAGATCCGGCTGCTAACAAAGCCCGAAAGGAAGCTG
AGTTGGCTGCTGCCACCGCTGAGCAATAACTAGCATAACCCCTTGGGGCCTCTAAACGGGTCTTGAGGGG
TTTTTTGCTGAAAGGAGGAACTATATCCGGATATCCACAGGACGGGTGTGGTCGCCATGATCGCGTAGTC
GATAGTGGCTCCAAGTAGCGAAGCGAGCAGGACTGGGCGGCGGCCAAAGCGGTCGGACAGTGCTCCGAGA
ACGGGTGCGCATAGAAATTGCATCAACGCATATAGCGCTAGCAGCACGCCATAGTGACTGGCGATGCTGT
CGGAATGGACGATATCCCGCAAGAGGCCCGGCAGTACCGGCATAACCAAGCCTATGCCTACAGCATCCAG
GGTGACGGTGCCGAGGATGACGATGAGCGCATTGTTAGATTTCATACACGGTGCCTGACTGCGTTAGCAA
TTTAACTGTGATAAACTACCGCATTAAAGCTTATCGATGATAAGCTGTCAAACATGAGAATTCTTGAAGA
CGAAAGGGCCTCGTGATACGCCTATTTTTATAGGTTAATGTCATGATAATAATGGTTTCTTAGACGTCAG
GTGGCACTTTTCGGGGAAATGTGCGCGGAACCCCTATTTGTTTATTTTTCTAAATACATTCAAATATGTA
TCCGCTCATGAGACAATAACCCTGATAAATGCTTCAATAATATTGAAAAAGGAAGAGTATGAGTATTCAA
CATTTCCGTGTCGCCCTTATTCCCTTTTTTGCGGCATTTTGCCTTCCTGTTTTTGCTCACCCAGAAACGC
TGGTGAAAGTAAAAGATGCTGAAGATCAGTTGGGTGCACGAGTGGGTTACATCGAACTGGATCTCAACAG
CGGTAAGATCCTTGAGAGTTTTCGCCCCGAAGAACGTTTTCCAATGATGAGCACTTTTAAAGTTCTGCTA
TGTGGCGCGGTATTATCCCGTGTTGACGCCGGGCAAGAGCAACTCGGTCGCCGCATACACTATTCTCAGA
ATGACTTGGTTGAGTACTCACCAGTCACAGAAAAGCATCTTACGGATGGCATGACAGTAAGAGAATTATG
CAGTGCTGCCATAACCATGAGTGATAACACTGCGGCCAACTTACTTCTGACAACGATCGGAGGACCGAAG
GAGCTAACCGCTTTTTTGCACAACATGGGGGATCATGTAACTCGCCTTGATCGTTGGGAACCGGAGCTGA
ATGAAGCCATACCAAACGACGAGCGTGACACCACGATGCCTGCAGCAATGGCAACAACGTTGCGCAAACT
ATTAACTGGCGAACTACTTACTCTAGCTTCCCGGCAACAATTAATAGACTGGATGGAGGCGGATAAAGTT
GCAGGACCACTTCTGCGCTCGGCCCTTCCGGCTGGCTGGTTTATTGCTGATAAATCTGGAGCCGGTGAGC
GTGGCTCTCGCGGTATCATTGCAGCACTGGGGCCAGATGGTAAGCCCTCCCGTATCGTAGTTATCTACAC
GACGGGGAGTCAGGCAACTATGGATGAACGAAATAGACAGATCGCTGAGATAGGTGCCTCACTGATTAAG
CATTGGTAACTGTCAGACCAAGTTTACTCATATATACTTTAGATTGATTTAAAACTTCATTTTTAATTTA
AAAGGATCTAGGTGAAGATCCTTTTTGATAATCTCATGACCAAAATCCCTTAACGTGAGTTTTCGTTCCA
CTGAGCGTCAGACCCCGTAGAAAAGATCAAAGGATCTTCTTGAGATCCTTTTTTTCTGCGCGTAATCTGC
TGCTTGCAAACAAAAAAACCACCGCTACCAGCGGTGGTTTGTTTGCCGGATCAAGAGCTACCAACTCTTT
TTCCGAAGGTAACTGGCTTCAGCAGAGCGCAGATACCAAATACTGTCCTTCTAGTGTAGCCGTAGTTAGG
CCACCACTTCAAGAACTCTGTAGCACCGCCTACATACCTCGCTCTGCTAATCCTGTTACCAGTGGCTGCT
GCCAGTGGCGATAAGTCGTGTCTTACCGGGTTGGACTCAAGACGATAGTTACCGGATAAGGCGCAGCGGT
CGGGCTGAACGGGGGGTTCGTGCACACAGCCCAGCTTGGAGCGAACGACCTACACCGAACTGAGATACCT
ACAGCGTGAGCTATGAGAAAGCGCCACGCTTCCCGAAGGGAGAAAGGCGGACAGGTATCCGGTAAGCGGC
AGGGTCGGAACAGGAGAGCGCACGAGGGAGCTTCCAGGGGGAAACGCCTGGTATCTTTATAGTCCTGTCG
GGTTTCGCCACCTCTGACTTGAGCGTCGATTTTTGTGATGCTCGTCAGGGGGGCGGAGCCTATGGAAAAA
CGCCAGCAACGCGGCCTTTTTACGGTTCCTGGCCTTTTGCTGGCCTTTTGCTCACATGTTCTTTCCTGCG
TTATCCCCTGATTCTGTGGATAACCGTATTACCGCCTTTGAGTGAGCTGATACCGCTCGCCGCAGCCGAA
CGACCGAGCGCAGCGAGTCAGTGAGCGAGGAAGCGGAAGAGCGCCTGATGCGGTATTTTCTCCTTACGCA
TCTGTGCGGTATTTCACACCGCAATGGTGCACTCTCAGTACAATCTGCTCTGATGCCGCATAGTTAAGCC
AGTATACACTCCGCTATCGCTACGTGACTGGGTCATGGCTGCGCCCCGACACCCGCCAACACCCGCTGAC
GCGCCCTGACGGGCTTGTCTGCTCCCGGCATCCGCTTACAGACAAGCTGTGACCGCCTCCGGGAGCTGCA
TGTGTCAGAGGTTTTCACCGTCATCACCGAAACGCGCGAGGCAGCTGCGGTAAAGCTCATCAGCGTGGTC
GTGAAGCGATTCACAGATGTCTGCCTGTTCATCCGCGTCCAGCTCGTTGAGTTTCTCCAGAAGCGTTAAT
GTCTGGCTTCTGATAAAGCGGGCCATGTTAAGGGCGGTTTTTTCCTGTTTGGTCACTGATGCCTCCGTGT
AAGGGGGATTTCTGTTCATGGGGGTAATGATACCGATGAAACGAGAGAGGATGCTCACGATACGGGTTAC
TGATGATGAACATGCCCGGTTACTGGAACGTTGTGAGGGTAAACAACTGGCGGTATGGATGCGGCGGGAC
CAGAGAAAAATCACTCAGGGTCAATGCCAGCGCTTCGTTAATACAGATGTAGGTGTTCCACAGGGTAGCC
AGCAGCATCCTGCGATGCAGATCCGGAACATAATGGTGCAGGGCGCTGACTTCCGCGTTTCCAGACTTTA
CGAAACACGGAAACCGAAGACCATTCATGTTGTTGCTCAGGTCGCAGACGTTTTGCAGCAGCAGTCGCTT
CACGTTCGCTCGCGTATCGGTGATTCATTCTGCTAACCAGTAAGGCAACCCCGCCAGCCTAGCCGGGTCC
TCAACGACAGGAGCACGATCATGCGCACCCGTGGCCAGGACCCAACGCTGCCCGAGATGCGCCGCGTGCG
GCTGCTGGAGATGGCGGACGCGATGGATATGTTCTGCCAAGGGTTGGTTTGCGCATTCACAGTTCTCCGC
AAGAATTGATTGGCTCCAATTCTTGGAGTGGTGAATCCGTTAGCGAGGTGCCGCCGGCTTCCATTCAGGT
CGAGGTGGCCCGGCTCCATGCACCGCGACGCAACGCGGGGAGGCAGACAAGGTATAGGGCGGCGCCTACA
ATCCATGCCAACCCGTTCCATGTGCTCGCCGAGGCGGCATAAATCGCCGTGACGATCAGCGGTCCAATGA
TCGAAGTTAGGCTGGTAAGAGCCGCGAGCGATCCTTGAAGCTGTCCCTGATGGTCGTCATCTACCTGCCT
GGACAGCATGGCCTGCAACGCGGGCATCCCGATGCCGCCGGAAGCGAGAAGAATCATAATGGGGAAGGCC
ATCCAGCCTCGCGTCGCGAACGCCAGCAAGACGTAGCCCAGCGCGTCGGCCGCCATGCCGGCGATAATGG
CCTGCTTCTCGCCGAAACGTTTGGTGGCGGGACCAGTGACGAAGGCTTGAGCGAGGGCGTGCAAGATTCC
GAATACCGCAAGCGACAGGCCGATCATCGTCGCGCTCCAGCGAAAGCGGTCCTCGCCGAAAATGACCCAG
AGCGCTGCCGGCACCTGTCCTACGAGTTGCATGATAAAGAAGACAGTCATAAGTGCGGCGACGATAGTCA
TGCCCCGCGCCCACCGGAAGGAGCTGACTGGGTTGAAGGCTCTCAAGGGCATCGGTCGACGCTCTCCCTT
ATGCGACTCCTGCATTAGGAAGCAGCCCAGTAGTAGGTTGAGGCCGTTGAGCACCGCCGCCGCAAGGAAT
GGTGCATGCAAGGAGATGGCGCCCAACAGTCCCCCGGCCACGGGGCCTGCCACCATACCCACGCCGAAAC
AAGCGCTCATGAGCCCGAAGTGGCGAGCCCGATCTTCCCCATCGGTGATGTCGGCGATATAGGCGCCAGC
AACCGCACCTGTGGCGCCGGTGATGCCGGCCACGATGCGTCCGGCGTAGAGGATCGAGATCTCGATCCCG
CGAAATTAATACGACTCACTATAGG
